Addgene plasmid #205055: SUMO-Twinkle 360-684
Purpose: TWNK protein expression
Depositing lab: Smita Patel. Depositing organization: Rutgers, The State University of New Jersey. Publication: The N-terminal domain of human mitochondrial helicase Twinkle has DNA-binding activity crucial for supporting processive DNA synthesis by polymerase gamma. Johnson LC, Singh A, Patel SS. J Biol Chem. 2023 Jan;299(1):102797. doi: 10.1016/j.jbc.2022.102797. Epub 2022 Dec 14. PubMed 36528058.
Backbone
  Vector backbone: pBR322
  Vector type: Bacterial Expression
Growth in bacteria
  Bacterial resistance: Kanamycin, 50 μg/mL
  Growth temperature: 37°C
  Growth strain: DH5alpha
  Copy number: Low Copy
Gene/Insert
  Gene/Insert name: TWNK
  Species: H. sapiens (human)
  Mutation: Lacks N terminal amino acid from 1-359
  Entrez Gene: TWNK (a.k.a. ATXN8, C10orf2, IOSCA, MTDPS7, PEO, PEO1, PEOA3, PRLTS5, SANDO, SCA8, TWINL)
  Cloning method: Unknown
Terms and licenses: Academic/Nonprofit Terms; Industry Terms: Not Available to Industry
How to cite: SUMO-Twinkle 360-684 was a gift from Smita Patel (Addgene plasmid # 205055 ; http://n2t.net/addgene:205055 ; RRID:Addgene_205055)
