[The description below was written by a language model from this plasmid's Addgene catalogue record and pLannotate feature annotations shown in this document.]
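Description:
SUMO-Twinkle 360-684 is a bacterial expression plasmid for producing an N-terminally truncated form of the human mitochondrial DNA helicase Twinkle (TWNK, also known as PEO1 or C10orf2) in E. coli. The catalogue lists the backbone as pBR322, and the feature table is consistent with a pET-style derivative. It shows a ColE1/pMB1-type origin together with the rop gene and bom region, which fits the recorded low copy number, along with residual tetracycline-resistance fragments and an f1 origin. Selection is by kanamycin through an aminoglycoside phosphotransferase gene.

The expression cassette is driven by a T7 promoter with an adjacent lac operator, followed by the T7 gene 10 ribosome binding site and closed by a T7 terminator. A plasmid-borne lacI gene supplies repressor, so expression should be IPTG-inducible in a host that provides T7 RNA polymerase. The reading frame begins with a short segment annotated as a fragment of a His-containing composite tag, most likely an N-terminal His tag, followed by a thrombin cleavage site and a yeast SMT3-derived SUMO tag fused directly to the Twinkle fragment. The insert lacks residues 1-359 and so encodes residues 360-684. The SUMO moiety generally aids solubility and can be removed with a SUMO-specific protease. Short His-tag and T7 gene 10-derived fragments are annotated downstream of the insert, but the record does not indicate whether they are translated as part of the protein.

The stated purpose is TWNK protein expression. The associated study examined the contribution of the Twinkle N-terminal domain to DNA binding and to processive synthesis with polymerase gamma, so this construct presumably supplied the truncated protein used for comparison.
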