Features (pLannotate 1.2.2; 22 found; start..end, strand, type, name):
    395..442     -  terminator     T7 terminator: transcription terminator for bacteriophage T7 RNA polymerase
    450..499     -  CDS            SET1 (fragment): solubility-enhancement tag derived from T7 phage gene 10B
    509..526     -  CDS            9xHis (fragment): 9xHis affinity tag
    592..1569    -  CDS            TWNK (fragment): PEO1_HUMAN - Also known as C10orf2, PEO1. Experimental evidence at protein level: Swiss-Prot protein existence level 1. Involved in mitochondrial DNA (mtDNA) metabolism. Could function as an adenine nucleotide-dependent DNA helicase. Function inferred to be critical for lifetime maintenance of mtDNA integrity. In vitro, forms in combination with POLG, a processive replication machinery, which can use double-stranded DNA (dsDNA) as template to synthesize single-stranded DNA (ssDNA) molecules. May be a key regulator of mtDNA copy number in mammals. From Homo sapiens (Human).
   1571..1863    -  CDS            SUMO (fragment): cleavable ubiquitin-like protein tag; S. cerevisiae SMT3 (truncated)
   1870..1887    -  CDS            thrombin site: thrombin recognition and cleavage site
   1898..1914    -  CDS            capTEV™ (fragment): composite tag for in vivo biotinylation, TEV protease cleavage, and 6xHis tagging
   1934..1956    -  RBS            RBS: efficient ribosome binding site from bacteriophage T7 gene 10 (Olins and Rangwala, 1989)
   1971..1995    -  protein_bind   lac operator: The lac repressor binds to the lac operator to inhibit transcription in E. coli. This inhibition can be relieved by adding lactose or isopropyl-β-D-thiogalactopyranoside (IPTG). lac repressor encoded by lacI
   1996..2014    -  promoter       T7 promoter: promoter for bacteriophage T7 RNA polymerase
   2036..2315    +  CDS            TcR (fragment): tetracycline efflux protein; tet; confers resistance to tetracycline
   2323..2400    +  promoter       lacI promoter: lacI
   2401..3483    +  CDS            lacI: lac repressor; lacI; The lac repressor binds to the lac operator to inhibit transcription in E. coli. This inhibition can be relieved by adding lactose or isopropyl-β-D-thiogalactopyranoside (IPTG).
   3496..3517    +  protein_bind   CAP binding site: CAP binding activates transcription in the presence of cAMP. E. coli catabolite activator protein
   3532..3823    +  CDS            TcR (fragment): tetracycline efflux protein; tet; confers resistance to tetracycline
   3895..4275    -  CDS            YPB1_ECOLX: Protein predicted: Swiss-Prot protein existence level 4. From Escherichia coli.
   4292..4483    +  CDS            rop: Rop protein, which maintains plasmids at low copy number; rop
   4585..4724    +  misc_feature   bom: basis of mobility region from pBR322
   4910..5498    -  rep_origin     ori: high-copy-number ColE1/pMB1/pBR322/pUC origin of replication
   5620..6435    +  CDS            KanR: aminoglycoside phosphotransferase; aph(3')-Ia; confers resistance to kanamycin in bacteria or G418 (Geneticin®) in eukaryotes
   6444..6501    -  promoter       AmpR promoter (fragment): bla
   6554..358     -  rep_origin     f1 ori (across the origin) (sequence partly withheld): f1 bacteriophage origin of replication; arrow indicates direction of (+) strand synthesis
>Addgene plasmid #205055 | SUMO-Twinkle 360-684 | addgene full sequence | sequence record 413731 | Addgene NGS Result
AAATCAAAAGAATAGACCGAGATAGGGT
[37 nt withheld, positions 29-65]
AAAGAACGTGGACTCCAACGTCAAAGG
[49 nt withheld, positions 93-141]
T
[91 nt withheld, positions 143-233]
G
[124 nt withheld, positions 235-358]
CCCATTCGCCAATCCGGATATAGTTCCTCCTTTCAGCAAAAAACCCCTCAAGACCCGTTTAGAGGCCCCA
AGGGGTTATGCTAGTTATTGCTCAGCGGTGGCAGCAGCCAACTCAGCTTCCTTTCGGGCTTTGTTAGCAG
CCGGATCTCAGTGGTGGTGGTGGTGGTGCTCGACTAAGTTGGCAGCATCACCCGACGCACTTTGCGCCGA
ATAAATACCTAAGCTTGTCTTTACTTTGAACGCTTGGAGGTGTCTGGCTGGTCGGGAGTGGGGGCCTGGC
CTGAGCAAATCTCAGAGTTCTGTGTCGTAGCCCCCTTTTTGCCAGAAGAGGGCTTTTTGGCCACTGGTCC
AGTGTCATCCTTGATCTTCTTGAGCCGGGCCTTGTTCTTTGGTGGAATGGAGAAGGTGAGGGAGTTCTTG
TTGAACTCAAGCGGGAAGACACCTACATCTCCATCAAAGCGGTTCTTGGACACCTGCAGATACCGTTTCC
CTGGCCCGGTTACCAGCTTCCTGTCCTGCAGGATCAGAACATTGTCTGCTTCCTGGCTTGCTTTGGCTGA
GCCAAAAATGGACGCTGTCTGCAGTTCCTTGTCATCATCCTCTTTCCGGGGGTGAATGACCAGTGTCACA
TGGCAGTTATTGTCTGTTGCAAACTTCCGAAAGACCCCGATGATGTAGTCTTGAGCTGCGATCCTGTCTG
TGGACAGCTGCTCGTGACCCATCATGAACTGCAGGTTGTCGATGATCACATGACAAATGTCATAGACGTA
GACTGCATGTTGCATTGTATCTATTACAGTCCTGATGCTTTGCTGTCCATGGAAAGTCATGAAATAGAGG
GGCAGGTCCTCAAAGCGGTCAGCCCAGTGATCATATTTGTCCAGTTGATCTTCCAGCCGCCCCTCGGCAA
ACTGTGTCAGCATGACCCGGGCTAGTCTCACATTGCTGATCTCGAAGCTACCCCACAGTGTGTTCACCCC
CTGGGAACACAAATCCAGGGCATACTCACTGATGAATGTCGTCTTTCCACTGCCTGTTGGCCCTGTGAAG
ACCGTCAGCTCGCCCTTTCGATGTCCCTTCAAGATACGATTGAGGTCTGGAAAGCGGCTCCAGCGGAGGC
CAGCTGCTTGCTCCACATTTGACAGTTCTCCTAGCACCTCCTCCCGAAGCTGCCGGAAAGATACGATGGA
CTTGTGCCAGGCAGGCAGGGATCCACCAATCTGTTCTCTGTGAGCCTCAATAATATCGTTATCCTCCATG
TCCAAATCTTCAGGGGTCTGATCAGCTTGAATTCTAATACCGTCGTACAAGAATCTTAAGGAGTCCATTT
CCTTACCCTGTCTTTTAGCGAACGCTTCCATCAGCCTTCTTAAAGGAGTGGTCTTTTTGATCTTGAAGAA
GATCTCTGAAGATCCATCGGACACCTTTAAATTGATGTGAGTCTCAGGCTTGACTTCTGGCTTGACCTCT
GGCTTAGCTTCTTGATTGACTTCTGAGTCCGACATGCTAGCGCTGCCGCGCGGCACCAGGCCGCTGCCGT
GATGATGATGATGATGGCTGCTGCCCATATGTATATCTCCTTCTTAAAGTTAAACAAAATTATTTCTAGA
GGGGAATTGTTATCCGCTCACAATTCCCCTATAGTGAGTCGTATTAATTTCGCGGGATCGAGATCTCGAT
CCTCTACGCCGGACGCATCGTGGCCGGCATCACCGGCGCCACAGGTGCGGTTGCTGGCGCCTATATCGCC
GACATCACCGATGGGGAAGATCGGGCTCGCCACTTCGGGCTCATGAGCGCTTGTTTCGGCGTGGGTATGG
TGGCAGGCCCCGTGGCCGGGGGACTGTTGGGCGCCATCTCCTTGCATGCACCATTCCTTGCGGCGGCGGT
GCTCAACGGCCTCAACCTACTACTGGGCTGCTTCCTAATGCAGGAGTCGCATAAGGGAGAGCGTCGAGAT
CCCGGACACCATCGAATGGCGCAAAACCTTTCGCGGTATGGCATGATAGCGCCCGGAAGAGAGTCAATTC
AGGGTGGTGAATGTGAAACCAGTAACGTTATACGATGTCGCAGAGTATGCCGGTGTCTCTTATCAGACCG
TTTCCCGCGTGGTGAACCAGGCCAGCCACGTTTCTGCGAAAACGCGGGAAAAAGTGGAAGCGGCGATGGC
GGAGCTGAATTACATTCCCAACCGCGTGGCACAACAACTGGCGGGCAAACAGTCGTTGCTGATTGGCGTT
GCCACCTCCAGTCTGGCCCTGCACGCGCCGTCGCAAATTGTCGCGGCGATTAAATCTCGCGCCGATCAAC
TGGGTGCCAGCGTGGTGGTGTCGATGGTAGAACGAAGCGGCGTCGAAGCCTGTAAAGCGGCGGTGCACAA
TCTTCTCGCGCAACGCGTCAGTGGGCTGATCATTAACTATCCGCTGGATGACCAGGATGCCATTGCTGTG
GAAGCTGCCTGCACTAATGTTCCGGCGTTATTTCTTGATGTCTCTGACCAGACACCCATCAACAGTATTA
TTTTCTCCCATGAAGACGGTACGCGACTGGGCGTGGAGCATCTGGTCGCATTGGGTCACCAGCAAATCGC
GCTGTTAGCGGGCCCATTAAGTTCTGTCTCGGCGCGTCTGCGTCTGGCTGGCTGGCATAAATATCTCACT
CGCAATCAAATTCAGCCGATAGCGGAACGGGAAGGCGACTGGAGTGCCATGTCCGGTTTTCAACAAACCA
TGCAAATGCTGAATGAGGGCATCGTTCCCACTGCGATGCTGGTTGCCAACGATCAGATGGCGCTGGGCGC
AATGCGCGCCATTACCGAGTCCGGGCTGCGCGTTGGTGCGGATATCTCGGTAGTGGGATACGACGATACC
GAAGACAGCTCATGTTATATCCCGCCGTTAACCACCATCAAACAGGATTTTCGCCTGCTGGGGCAAACCA
GCGTGGACCGCTTGCTGCAACTCTCTCAGGGCCAGGCGGTGAAGGGCAATCAGCTGTTGCCCGTCTCACT
GGTGAAAAGAAAAACCACCCTGGCGCCCAATACGCAAACCGCCTCTCCCCGCGCGTTGGCCGATTCATTA
ATGCAGCTGGCACGACAGGTTTCCCGACTGGAAAGCGGGCAGTGAGCGCAACGCAATTAATGTAAGTTAG
CTCACTCATTAGGCACCGGGATCTCGACCGATGCCCTTGAGAGCCTTCAACCCAGTCAGCTCCTTCCGGT
GGGCGCGGGGCATGACTATCGTCGCCGCACTTATGACTGTCTTCTTTATCATGCAACTCGTAGGACAGGT
GCCGGCAGCGCTCTGGGTCATTTTCGGCGAGGACCGCTTTCGCTGGAGCGCGACGATGATCGGCCTGTCG
CTTGCGGTATTCGGAATCTTGCACGCCCTCGCTCAAGCCTTCGTCACTGGTCCCGCCACCAAACGTTTCG
GCGAGAAGCAGGCCATTATCGCCGGCATGGCGGCCCCACGGGTGCGCATGATCGTGCTCCTGTCGTTGAG
GACCCGGCTAGGCTGGCGGGGTTGCCTTACTGGTTAGCAGAATGAATCACCGATACGCGAGCGAACGTGA
AGCGACTGCTGCTGCAAAACGTCTGCGACCTGAGCAACAACATGAATGGTCTTCGGTTTCCGTGTTTCGT
AAAGTCTGGAAACGCGGAAGTCAGCGCCCTGCACCATTATGTTCCGGATCTGCATCGCAGGATGCTGCTG
GCTACCCTGTGGAACACCTACATCTGTATTAACGAAGCGCTGGCATTGACCCTGAGTGATTTTTCTCTGG
TCCCGCCGCATCCATACCGCCAGTTGTTTACCCTCACAACGTTCCAGTAACCGGGCATGTTCATCATCAG
TAACCCGTATCGTGAGCATCCTCTCTCGTTTCATCGGTATCATTACCCCCATGAACAGAAATCCCCCTTA
CACGGAGGCATCAGTGACCAAACAGGAAAAAACCGCCCTTAACATGGCCCGCTTTATCAGAAGCCAGACA
TTAACGCTTCTGGAGAAACTCAACGAGCTGGACGCGGATGAACAGGCAGACATCTGTGAATCGCTTCACG
ACCACGCTGATGAGCTTTACCGCAGCTGCCTCGCGCGTTTCGGTGATGACGGTGAAAACCTCTGACACAT
GCAGCTCCCGGAGACGGTCACAGCTTGTCTGTAAGCGGATGCCGGGAGCAGACAAGCCCGTCAGGGCGCG
TCAGCGGGTGTTGGCGGGTGTCGGGGCGCAGCCATGACCCAGTCACGTAGCGATAGCGGAGTGTATACTG
GCTTAACTATGCGGCATCAGAGCAGATTGTACTGAGAGTGCACCATTGCGGTGTGAAATACCGCACAGAT
GCGTAAGGAGAAAATACCGCATCAGGCGCTCTTCCGCTTCCTCGCTCACTGACTCGCTGCGCTCGGTCGT
TCGGCTGCGGCGAGCGGTATCAGCTCACTCAAAGGCGGTAATACGGTTATCCACAGAATCAGGGGATAAC
GCAGGAAAGAACATGTGAGCAAAAGGCCAGCAAAAGGCCAGGAACCGTAAAAAGGCCGCGTTGCTGGCGT
TTTTCCATAGGCTCCGCCCCCCTGACGAGCATCACAAAAATCGACGCTCAAGTCAGAGGTGGCGAAACCC
GACAGGACTATAAAGATACCAGGCGTTTCCCCCTGGAAGCTCCCTCGTGCGCTCTCCTGTTCCGACCCTG
CCGCTTACCGGATACCTGTCCGCCTTTCTCCCTTCGGGAAGCGTGGCGCTTTCTCATAGCTCACGCTGTA
GGTATCTCAGTTCGGTGTAGGTCGTTCGCTCCAAGCTGGGCTGTGTGCACGAACCCCCCGTTCAGCCCGA
CCGCTGCGCCTTATCCGGTAACTATCGTCTTGAGTCCAACCCGGTAAGACACGACTTATCGCCACTGGCA
GCAGCCACTGGTAACAGGATTAGCAGAGCGAGGTATGTAGGCGGTGCTACAGAGTTCTTGAAGTGGTGGC
CTAACTACGGCTACACTAGAAGGACAGTATTTGGTATCTGCGCTCTGCTGAAGCCAGTTACCTTCGGAAA
AAGAGTTGGTAGCTCTTGATCCGGCAAACAAACCACCGCTGGTAGCGGTGGTTTTTTTGTTTGCAAGCAG
CAGATTACGCGCAGAAAAAAAGGATCTCAAGAAGATCCTTTGATCTTTTCTACGGGGTCTGACGCTCAGT
GGAACGAAAACTCACGTTAAGGGATTTTGGTCATGAACAATAAAACTGTCTGCTTACATAAACAGTAATA
CAAGGGGTGTTATGAGCCATATTCAACGGGAAACGTCTTGCTCTAGGCCGCGATTAAATTCCAACATGGA
TGCTGATTTATATGGGTATAAATGGGCTCGCGATAATGTCGGGCAATCAGGTGCGACAATCTATCGATTG
TATGGGAAGCCCGATGCGCCAGAGTTGTTTCTGAAACATGGCAAAGGTAGCGTTGCCAATGATGTTACAG
ATGAGATGGTCAGACTAAACTGGCTGACGGAATTTATGCCTCTTCCGACCATCAAGCATTTTATCCGTAC
TCCTGATGATGCATGGTTACTCACCACTGCGATCCCCGGGAAAACAGCATTCCAGGTATTAGAAGAATAT
CCTGATTCAGGTGAAAATATTGTTGATGCGCTGGCAGTGTTCCTGCGCCGGTTGCATTCGATTCCTGTTT
GTAATTGTCCTTTTAACAGCGATCGCGTATTTCGTCTCGCTCAGGCGCAATCACGAATGAATAACGGTTT
GGTTGATGCGAGTGATTTTGATGACGAGCGTAATGGCTGGCCTGTTGAACAAGTCTGGAAAGAAATGCAT
AAACTTTTGCCATTCTCACCGGATTCAGTCGTCACTCATGGTGATTTCTCACTTGATAACCTTATTTTTG
ACGAGGGGAAATTAATAGGTTGTATTGATGTTGGACGAGTCGGAATCGCAGACCGATACCAGGATCTTGC
CATCCTATGGAACTGCCTCGGTGAGTTTTCTCCTTCATTACAGAAACGGCTTTTTCAAAAATATGGTATT
GATAATCCTGATATGAATAAATTGCAGTTTCATTTGATGCTCGATGAGTTTTTCTAAGAATTAATTCATG
AGCGGATACATATTTGAATGTATTTAGAAAAATAAACAAATAGGGGTTCCGCGCACATTTCCCCGAAAAG
TGCCACCTAAATTGTAAGCGTTAATATTTTGTTAAAATTCGCGTTAAATTTTTGTTAAATCAGCTCATTT
TTTAACCAATAGGCCGAAATCGGCAAAATCCCTTAT
